>Addgene plasmid #54730 | mCerulean3-N1 | addgene partial sequence | sequence record 93217 | CMV-F 5'-CGCAAATGGGCGGTAGGCGTG-3'
ACCGTCAGATCCGCTAGCGCTACCGGACTCAGATCTCGAGCTCAAGCTTCGAATTCTGCAGTCGACGGTA
CCGCGGGCCCGGGATCCACCGGTCGCCACCATGGTGAGCAAGGGCGAGGAGCTGTTCACCGGGGTGGTGC
CCATCCTGGTCGAGCTGGACGGCGACGTAAACGGCCACAAGTTCAGCGTGTCCGGCGAGGGCGAGGGCGA
TGCCACCTACGGCAAGCTGACCCTGAAGTTCATCTGCACCACCGGCAAGCTGCCCGTGCCCTGGCCCACC
CTCGTGACCACCCTGAGCTGGGGCGTGCAGTGCTTCGCCCGCTACCCCGACCACATGAAGCAGCACGACT
TCTTCAAGTCCGCCATGCCCGAAGGCTACGTCCAGGAGCGCACCATCTTCTTCAAGGACGACGGCAACTA
CAAGACCCGCGCCGAGGTGAAGTTCGAGGGCGACACCCTGGTGAACCGCATCGAGCTGAAGGGCATCGAC
TTCAAGGAGGACGGCAACATCCTGGGGCACAAGCTGGAGTACAACGCCATCCACGGCAACGTCTATATCA
CCGCCGACAAGCAGAAGAACGGCATCAAGGCCAACTTCGGCCTCAACTGCAACATCGAGGACGGCAGCGT
GCAGCTCGCCGACCACTACCAGCAGAACACC
