[The description below was written by a language model from this plasmid's Addgene catalogue record.]
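Description:
mCerulean3-N1 is an empty mammalian expression backbone of about 4.75 kb, designed for building fusions to the cyan fluorescent protein mCerulean3. It carries no insert of its own. The "N1" designation and the recorded tag position (C-terminal on the backbone) indicate that a gene of interest is cloned upstream of, and in frame with, the fluorescent protein coding sequence, so the expressed product has mCerulean3 attached to its C-terminus. In bacteria the plasmid is maintained at high copy under kanamycin selection. In mammalian cells, neomycin resistance allows G418 selection of stable transfectants. In vectors of this format a single resistance cassette commonly serves both purposes, but the record does not spell out that arrangement.

mCerulean3 is an improved variant of Cerulean, developed for greater brightness and reduced reversible photoswitching, with a recorded excitation maximum of 433 nm and emission maximum of 475 nm. These properties suit it to live-cell imaging of protein localization and, as with cyan fluorescent proteins generally, to use as a donor in FRET pairs with yellow acceptors. Without an insert, the plasmid would be expected to express the free fluorescent protein, which can serve as an untargeted control alongside fusion constructs.

No feature table accompanies the entry, so the promoter driving expression, the polyadenylation signal, the origins of replication and the composition of the multiple cloning site are not stated and would need to be confirmed from the full sequence map.
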