Addgene plasmid #54730: mCerulean3-N1
Purpose: (Empty Backbone) Localization: N1 Cloning Vector, Excitation: 433, Emission: 475
Depositing lab: Michael Davidson. Depositing organization: Florida State University, Tallahassee. Publication: An improved cerulean fluorescent protein with enhanced brightness and reduced reversible photoswitching. Markwardt ML, Kremers GJ, Kraft CA, Ray K, Cranfill PJ, Wilson KA, Day RN, Wachter RM, Davidson MW, Rizzo MA. PLoS One. 2011 . 6(3):e17896. 10.1371/journal.pone.0017896 PubMed 21479270.
Backbone
  Vector backbone: mCerulean3-N1
  Backbone size (bp): 4750
  Vector type: Mammalian Expression
  Selectable markers: Neomycin (select with G418)
  Tag / fusion protein: mCerulean3 (C terminal on backbone)
Growth in bacteria
  Bacterial resistance: Kanamycin, 50 μg/mL
  Growth temperature: 37°C
  Growth strain: DH5alpha
  Copy number: High Copy
Gene/Insert
  Gene/Insert name: None
  Tag / fusion protein: mCerulean3 (C terminal on backbone)
Terms and licenses: Academic/Nonprofit Terms; Industry Terms: Not Available to Industry
Depositor comments: . Excitation = 433; Emission = 475
How to cite: mCerulean3-N1 was a gift from Michael Davidson (Addgene plasmid # 54730 ; http://n2t.net/addgene:54730 ; RRID:Addgene_54730)
